>Addgene plasmid #107701 | YA1531: pAAV_CAG-FLEX-QuasAr3 | depositor full sequence | sequence record 222464 | YA1531: pAAV_CAG-FLEX-QuasAr3 sequence 6816 bps
CTTCCGCTTCCTCGCTCACTGACTCGCTGCGCTCGGTCGTTCGGCTGCGGCGAGCGGTATCAGCTCACTC
AAAGGCGGTAATACGGTTATCCACAGAATCAGGGGATAACGCAGGAAAGAACATGTGAGCAAAAGGCCAG
CAAAAGGCCAGGAACCGTAAAAAGGCCGCGTTGCTGGCGTTTTTCCATAGGCTCCGCCCCCCTGACGAGC
ATCACAAAAATCGACGCTCAAGTCAGAGGTGGCGAAACCCGACAGGACTATAAAGATACCAGGCGTTTCC
CCCTGGAAGCTCCCTCGTGCGCTCTCCTGTTCCGACCCTGCCGCTTACCGGATACCTGTCCGCCTTTCTC
CCTTCGGGAAGCGTGGCGCTTTCTCATAGCTCACGCTGTAGGTATCTCAGTTCGGTGTAGGTCGTTCGCT
CCAAGCTGGGCTGTGTGCACGAACCCCCCGTTCAGCCCGACCGCTGCGCCTTATCCGGTAACTATCGTCT
TGAGTCCAACCCGGTAAGACACGACTTATCGCCACTGGCAGCAGCCACTGGTAACAGGATTAGCAGAGCG
AGGTATGTAGGCGGTGCTACAGAGTTCTTGAAGTGGTGGCCTAACTACGGCTACACTAGAAGAACAGTAT
TTGGTATCTGCGCTCTGCTGAAGCCAGTTACCTTCGGAAAAAGAGTTGGTAGCTCTTGATCCGGCAAACA
AACCACCGCTGGTAGCGGTGGTTTTTTTGTTTGCAAGCAGCAGATTACGCGCAGAAAAAAAGGATCTCAA
GAAGATCCTTTGATCTTTTCTACGGGGTCTGACGCTCAGTGGAACGAAAACTCACGTTAAGGGATTTTGG
TCATGAGATTATCAAAAAGGATCTTCACCTAGATCCTTTTAAATTAAAAATGAAGTTTTAAATCAATCTA
AAGTATATATGAGTAAACTTGGTCTGACAGTTACCAATGCTTAATCAGTGAGGCACCTATCTCAGCGATC
TGTCTATTTCGTTCATCCATAGTTGCCTGACTCCCCGTCGTGTAGATAACTACGATACGGGAGGGCTTAC
CATCTGGCCCCAGTGCTGCAATGATACCGCGAGACCCACGCTCACCGGCTCCAGATTTATCAGCAATAAA
CCAGCCAGCCGGAAGGGCCGAGCGCAGAAGTGGTCCTGCAACTTTATCCGCCTCCATCCAGTCTATTAAT
TGTTGCCGGGAAGCTAGAGTAAGTAGTTCGCCAGTTAATAGTTTGCGCAACGTTGTTGCCATTGCTACAG
GCATCGTGGTGTCACGCTCGTCGTTTGGTATGGCTTCATTCAGCTCCGGTTCCCAACGATCAAGGCGAGT
TACATGATCCCCCATGTTGTGCAAAAAAGCGGTTAGCTCCTTCGGTCCTCCGATCGTTGTCAGAAGTAAG
TTGGCCGCAGTGTTATCACTCATGGTTATGGCAGCACTGCATAATTCTCTTACTGTCATGCCATCCGTAA
GATGCTTTTCTGTGACTGGTGAGTACTCAACCAAGTCATTCTGAGAATAGTGTATGCGGCGACCGAGTTG
CTCTTGCCCGGCGTCAATACGGGATAATACCGCGCCACATAGCAGAACTTTAAAAGTGCTCATCATTGGA
AAACGTTCTTCGGGGCGAAAACTCTCAAGGATCTTACCGCTGTTGAGATCCAGTTCGATGTAACCCACTC
GTGCACCCAACTGATCTTCAGCATCTTTTACTTTCACCAGCGTTTCTGGGTGAGCAAAAACAGGAAGGCA
AAATGCCGCAAAAAAGGGAATAAGGGCGACACGGAAATGTTGAATACTCATACTCTTCCTTTTTCAATAT
TATTGAAGCATTTATCAGGGTTATTGTCTCATGAGCGGATACATATTTGAATGTATTTAGAAAAATAAAC
AAATAGGGGTTCCGCGCACATTTCCCCGAAAAGTGCCACCTAAATTGTAAGCGTTAATATTTTGTTAAAA
TTCGCGTTAAATTTTTGTTAAATCAGCTCATTTTTTAACCAATAGGCCGAAATCGGCAAAATCCCTTATA
AATCAAAAGAATAGACCGAGATAGGGT
[37 nt withheld, positions 2058-2094]
AAAGAACGTGGACTCCAACGTCAAAGG
[49 nt withheld, positions 2122-2170]
T
[91 nt withheld, positions 2172-2262]
G
[124 nt withheld, positions 2264-2387]
CCCATTCGCCATTCAGGCTGCGCAACTGTTGGGAAGGGCGATCGGTGCGGGCCTCTTCGCTATTACGCCA
GCTGCGCGCTCGCTCGCTCACTGAGGCCGCCCGGGCAAAGCCCGGGCGTCGGGCGACCTTTGGTCGCCCG
GCCTCAGTGAGCGAGCGAGCGCGCAGAGAGGGAGTGGCCAACTCCATCACTAGGGGTTCCTTGTAGTTAA
TGATTAACCCGCCATGCTACTTATCTACGTAGCCATGCTCTAGGAAGAGTACCATTGACGTCAATAATGA
CGTATGTTCCCATAGTAACGCCAATAGGGACTTTCCATTGACGTCAATGGGTGGAGTATTTACGGTAAAC
TGCCCACTTGGCAGTACATCAAGTGTATCATATGCCAAGTACGCCCCCTATTGACGTCAATGACGGTAAA
TGGCCCGCCTGGCATTATGCCCAGTACATGACCTTATGGGACTTTCCTACTTGGCAGTACATCTACGTAT
TAGTCATCGCTATTACCATGGTCGAGGTGAGCCCCACGTTCTGCTTCACTCTCCCCATCTCCCCCCCCTC
CCCACCCCCAATTTTGTATTTATTTATTTTTTAATTATTTTGTGCAGCGATGGGGGCGGGGGGGGGGGGG
GGGCGCGCGCCAGGCGGGGCGGGGCGGGGCGAGGGGCGGGGCGGGGCGAGGCGGAGAGGTGCGGCGGCAG
CCAATCAGAGCGGCGCGCTCCGAAAGTTTCCTTTTATGGCGAGGCGGCGGCGGCGGCGGCCCTATAAAAA
GCGAAGCGCGCGGCGGGCGGGAGTCGCTGCGCGCTGCCTTCGCCCCGTGCCCCGCTCCGCCGCCGCCTCG
CGCCGCCCGCCCCGGCTCTGACTGACCGCGTTACTCCCACAGGTGAGCGGGCGGGACGGCCCTTCTCCTC
CGGGCTGTAATTAGCGCTTGGTTTAATGACGGCTTGTTTCTTTTCTGTGGCTGCGTGAAAGCCTTGAGGG
GCTCCGGGAGGGCCCTTTGTGCGGGGGGAGCGGCTCGGGGCTGTCCGCGGGGGGACGGCTGCCTTCGGGG
GGGACGGGGCAGGGCGGGGTTCGGCTTCTGGCGTGTGACCGGCGGCTCTAGAGCCTCTGCTAACCATGTT
CATGCCTTCTTCTTTTTCCTACAGCTCCTGGGCAACGTGCTGGTTATTGTGCTGTCTCATCATTTTGGCA
AAGAATTGGATCCCCATAACTTCGTATAAAGTATCCTATACGAAGTTATATCAAAATAGGAAGACCAATG
CTTCACCATCGACCCGAATTGCCAAGCATCACCATCGACCCATAACTTCGTATAATGTATGCTATACGAA
GTTATACTAGGGATCCCCCCTCGAGTTTTACTTGTACATTACACTTCATTCTCATAACAAAAGCCCCCCA
CATTGATGTCAATCTGATCGAGGGGTATATACTCGCCCTCAGAAGTGATTCGACTTTTTCCCCCCACGTT
TATATCGATTTGATCCAGAGGGATGTACTCGCCCTCAGAGGTTATGCGGGATTTTCCACCGACGTTAATG
TCGATCTGATCCAGAGGGATATACTCGCCCTCAGAGGTGATCCTTGATTTGTACAGCTCGTCCATGCCGA
GAGTGATCCCGGCGGCGGTCACGAACTCCAGCAGGACCATGTGATCGCGCTTCTCGTTGGGGTCTTTGCT
CAGGGCGGACTGGTAGCTCAGGTAGTGGTTGTCGGGCAGCAGCACGGGGCCGTCGCCGATGGGGGTGTTC
TGCTGGTAGTGGTCGGCGAGCTGCACGCTGCCGTCCTCGATGTTGTGGCGGATCTTGAAGTTCACCTTGA
TGCCGTTCTTCTGCTTGTCGGCCATGATATAGACGTTGTGGCTGTTGTAGTTGTACTCCAGCTTGTGCCC
CAGGATGTTGCCGTCCTCCTTGAAGTCGATGCCCTTCAGCTCGATGCGGTTCACCAGGGTGTCGCCCTCG
AACTTCACCTCGGCGCGGGTCTTGTAGTTGCCGTCGTCCTTGAAGAAGATGGTGCGCTCCTGGACGTAGC
CTTCGGGCATGGCGGACTTGAAGAAGTCGTGCTGCTTCATGTGGTCGGGGTAGCGGGCGAAGCACATCAG
GCCGTAGCCGAAGGTGGTCACGAGGGTGGGCCAGGGCACGGGCAGCTTGCCGGTGGTGCAGATGAACTTC
AGGGTCAGCTTGCCGTAGGTGGCATCGCCCTCGCCCTCGCCGGACACGCTGAACTTGTGGCCGTTTACGT
CGCCGTCCAGCTCGACCAGGATGGGCACCACCCCGGTGAACAGCTCCTCGCCCTTGCTCACTACATTTAT
GTCTATTTGATCCAGGGGGATGTACTCGCCTTCGCTTGTGATTCTACTCTTCATCAACGTATCGGCACCG
GCACTGGGTTCTGGTGCCTCGGTGTCGCCCAGAATAGCCCGGGATCTCAACAGGATAAAGCCAAAGCCGA
CCTTGGCAGTCACGTCCAACACCATAAACAGCAGAGTTTCGATGCCCAGGCCCACCACGCCAGCGCCCTC
AGTGCCTATGATCCACAGGATAGGGTAAGCGGTCCACAGCACCAAGACCAGAGCTGTCAGGGTGTTAAAG
GTAGATGCCACCTCGGGGCCCCGCTCCCTTGCAGCAGATCGCAGGGATGTAGCCAGAACATAGAGCACCA
CTATCATGCAAATTGTAGAGAACAACCACCAACTGTATCTGGCTATGGCCGTGTGGCTCAAGGCTCCGAT
GAGGCCAGTGACGATCATCAGGGCGTCCACACCCACCAGGGTGCCGATGGTCACCCGATCCACCTTAGCG
AGAAGGGCCAGGTGCAGCAGCAGAAGTGGGGTGGTAAACAGCCACTGGGCGTACCTGGCATAATAGATAT
CCAACATTTCGCCCCCGACGGACACCTCAGTAAGCCCGATACCAAAGAACATAGACAGATATGCGGCGGA
TGCGATTCCGGACACCAGGATAGTCACAGCGTAATATTCCCGGGCATCCTTATCGGTGACTCCCCATCCG
CGGACCAGAAAGTAGAAGGTTCCAATCAGCATCAGCAGAGTGCCGATGCCCAGCCACAGGGTTTCAGGTC
TGCCGTCACCCAGTAGGTCGTAACCAGCCTGCAGAGCGATACTTACCATGGTGGCGGTACCGAATTCTAG
TATAACTTCGTATAGGATACTTTATACGAAGTTATCATTGGGATTCTTCCTATTTTGATCCAAGCATCAC
CATCGACCCTCTAGTCCAGATCTCACCATCGACCCATAACTTCGTATAGCATACATTATACGAAGTTATG
TCCCTCGAAGAGGTTCGAATTCGATATCAAGCTTATCGATAATCAACCTCTGGATTACAAAATTTGTGAA
AGATTGACTGGTATTCTTAACTATGTTGCTCCTTTTACGCTATGTGGATACGCTGCTTTAATGCCTTTGT
ATCATGCTATTGCTTCCCGTATGGCTTTCATTTTCTCCTCCTTGTATAAATCCTGGTTGCTGTCTCTTTA
TGAGGAGTTGTGGCCCGTTGTCAGGCAACGTGGCGTGGTGTGCACTGTGTTTGCTGACGCAACCCCCACT
GGTTGGGGCATTGCCACCACCTGTCAGCTCCTTTCCGGGACTTTCGCTTTCCCCCTCCCTATTGCCACGG
CGGAACTCATCGCCGCCTGCCTTGCCCGCTGCTGGACAGGGGCTCGGCTGTTGGGCACTGACAATTCCGT
GGTGTTGTCGGGGAAATCATCGTCCTTTCCTTGGCTGCTCGCCTGTGTTGCCACCTGGATTCTGCGCGGG
ACGTCCTTCTGCTACGTCCCTTCGGCCCTCAATCCAGCGGACCTTCCTTCCCGCGGCCTGCTGCCGGCTC
TGCGGCCTCTTCCGCGTCTTCGCCTTCGCCCTCAGACGAGTCGGATCTCCCTTTGGGCCGCCTCCCCGCA
TCGATACCGTCGACCCGGGCGGCCGCTTCGAGCAGACATGATAAGATACATTGATGAGTTTGGACAAACC
ACAACTAGAATGCAGTGAAAAAAATGCTTTATTTGTGAAATTTGTGATGCTATTGCTTTATTTGTAACCA
TTATAAGCTGCAATAAACAAGTTAACAACAACAATTGCATTCATTTTATGTTTCAGGTTCAGGGGGAGAT
GTGGGAGGTTTTTTAAAGCAAGTAAAACCTCTACAAATGTGGTAAAATCGATAAGGATCTTCCTAGAGCA
TGGCTACGTAGATAAGTAGCATGGCGGGTTAATCATTAACTACAAGGAACCCCTAGTGATGGAGTTGGCC
ACTCCCTCTCTGCGCGCTCGCTCGCTCACTGAGGCCGGGCGACCAAAGGTCGCCCGACGCCCGGGCTTTG
CCCGGGCGGCCTCAGTGAGCGAGCGAGCGCGCAGCTGCATTAATGAATCGGCCAACGCGCGGGGAGAGGC
GGTTTGCGTATTGGGCGCT
Features (pLannotate 1.2.2; 24 found; start..end, strand, type, name):
    182..770     -  rep_origin     ori: high-copy-number ColE1/pMB1/pBR322/pUC origin of replication
    941..1801    -  CDS            AmpR: β-lactamase; bla; confers resistance to ampicillin, carbenicillin, and related antibiotics
   1802..1906    -  promoter       AmpR promoter: bla
   1959..2387    -  rep_origin     f1 ori (sequence partly withheld): f1 bacteriophage origin of replication; arrow indicates direction of (+) strand synthesis
   2392..2461    -  CDS            lacZα (fragment): LacZα fragment of β-galactosidase; lacZ fragment
   2456..2588    -  repeat_region  AAV2 ITR (fragment): inverted terminal repeat of adeno-associated virus serotype 2 inverted
   2649..2897    +  enhancer       CMV enhancer (fragment): human cytomegalovirus immediate early enhancer
   2899..3176    +  promoter       chicken β-actin promoter: No description available
   3177..3312    +  intron         hybrid intron (fragment): hybrid between chicken β-actin (CBA) and minute virus of mice (MMV) introns (Gray et al., 2011)
   3401..3531    +  intron         chimeric intron (fragment): chimera between introns from chicken β-actin and rabbit β-globin
   3529..3594    +  CDS            HBB (fragment): HBB_LEPEU - Experimental evidence at protein level: Swiss-Prot protein existence level 1. Involved in oxygen transport from the lung to the various peripheral tissues. From Lepus europaeus (European hare).
   3593..3626    -  protein_bind   lox2272: Cre-mediated recombination occurs in the 8-bp core sequence (GGATACTT). lox2272 sites are compatible with each other, but incompatible with loxP or loxN sites (Lee and Saito, 1988). Cre recombinase
   3689..3722    -  protein_bind   loxP: Cre-mediated recombination occurs in the 8-bp core sequence (GCATACAT). Cre recombinase
   3975..4688    -  CDS            Citrine: Citrine is a basic (constitutively fluorescent) yellow fluorescent protein published in 2001, derived from Aequorea victoria. It has moderate acid sensitivity.
   4689..4754    -  CDS            KCNJ2 (fragment): KCNJ2_HUMAN - Also known as IRK1. Experimental evidence at protein level: Swiss-Prot protein existence level 1. Probably participates in establishing action potential waveform and excitability of neuronal and muscle tissues. Inward rectifier potassium channels are characterized by a greater tendency to allow potassium to flow into the cell rather than out of it. Their voltage dependence is regulated by the concentration of extracellular potassium; as external potassium is raised, the voltage range of the channel opening shifts to more positive voltages. The inward rectification is mainly due t
   4758..5516    -  CDS            QuasAr2: achaerhodopsin-3 (Arch) derivative with improved voltage sensitivity (Hochbaum et al., 2014)
   5539..5572    +  protein_bind   lox2272: Cre-mediated recombination occurs in the 8-bp core sequence (GGATACTT). lox2272 sites are compatible with each other, but incompatible with loxP or loxN sites (Lee and Saito, 1988). Cre recombinase
   5643..5676    +  protein_bind   loxP: Cre-mediated recombination occurs in the 8-bp core sequence (GCATACAT). Cre recombinase
   5694..5718    +  misc_feature   MCS (fragment): pBluescript multiple cloning site
   5718..6306    +  misc_feature   WPRE: woodchuck hepatitis virus posttranscriptional regulatory element
   6349..6470    -  polyA_signal   SV40 poly(A) signal: SV40 polyadenylation signal
   6493..6561    -  CDS            large T antigen (fragment): large T antigen from SV40 (simian virus 40)
   6632..6765    +  repeat_region  AAV2 ITR: inverted terminal repeat of adeno-associated virus serotype 2 inverted
   6759..6815    -  CDS            lacI (fragment): lac repressor; lacI; The lac repressor binds to the lac operator to inhibit transcription in E. coli. This inhibition can be relieved by adding lactose or isopropyl-β-D-thiogalactopyranoside (IPTG).
