[The description below was written by a language model from this plasmid's Addgene catalogue record and pLannotate feature annotations shown in this document.]
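Description:
YA1531: pAAV_CAG-FLEX-QuasAr3 is an adeno-associated virus transfer plasmid for Cre-dependent mammalian expression of the genetically encoded voltage indicator QuasAr3, deposited for in vivo voltage imaging. It is built on a pAAV-CAG-FLEX backbone of roughly 7 kb (the deposited sequence is 6,816 nt). It is propagated in E. coli through a high-copy ColE1/pUC-type origin with ampicillin selection from the β-lactamase gene, and it also carries an f1 phage origin. Two AAV2 inverted terminal repeats, one annotated only as a fragment, flank the expression cassette. The ITRs are the cis elements required for replication and packaging of the intervening DNA into recombinant AAV particles. The short lacZα, lacI, rabbit-type β-globin and SV40 large T fragments in the annotation are backbone or intron/polyA remnants rather than functional genes.

Between the ITRs, a CAG-type promoter (CMV enhancer, chicken β-actin promoter and chimeric intron) faces a FLEX (double-inverted) switch made of paired lox2272 and loxP sites in opposing orientations. The coding sequence lies between them on the reverse strand, so it is not expressed until Cre inverts it and excision of one site from each pair locks it in the sense orientation. This restricts expression to Cre-positive cells. The inverted open reading frame comprises an archaerhodopsin-3-derived voltage sensor, which the software matched to QuasAr2, evidently because of its similarity to the catalogued QuasAr3. The sensor is followed by a short KCNJ2 (Kir2.1) fragment, a type of sequence commonly used as a membrane-trafficking signal, and then the yellow fluorescent protein Citrine as a fused marker. A WPRE and an SV40 polyadenylation signal downstream support transcript stability and 3′ end processing.
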