Addgene plasmid #107701: YA1531: pAAV_CAG-FLEX-QuasAr3
Purpose: in vivo voltage imaging
Depositing lab: Adam Cohen. Depositing organization: Harvard University. Publication: Voltage imaging and optogenetics reveal behaviour-dependent changes in hippocampal dynamics. Adam Y, Kim JJ, Lou S, Zhao Y, Xie ME, Brinks D, Wu H, Mostajo-Radji MA, Kheifets S, Parot V, Chettih S, Williams KJ, Gmeiner B, Farhi SL, Madisen L, Buchanan EK, Kinsella I, Zhou D, Paninski L, Harvey CD, Zeng H, Arlotta P, Campbell RE, Cohen AE. Nature. 2019 May 1. pii: 10.1038/s41586-019-1166-7. doi: 10.1038/s41586-019-1166-7. PubMed 31043747.
Backbone
  Vector backbone: pAAV-CAG-FLEX
  Backbone size w/o insert (bp): 5500
  Total vector size (bp): 7000
  Vector type: Mammalian Expression, AAV
Growth in bacteria
  Bacterial resistance: Ampicillin, 100 μg/mL
  Growth temperature: 30°C
  Growth strain: NEB Stable
  Copy number: Unknown
Gene/Insert
  Gene/Insert name: QuasAr3
  Species: Synthetic
  Insert size (bp): 1500
  Cloning method: Gibson Cloning
  Sequencing primers: 5′ gtgcctcggtgtcgcccaga; 3′ aaggttccaatcagcatcagcag
Terms and licenses: Academic/Nonprofit Terms; Industry Terms: Not Available to Industry
How to cite: YA1531: pAAV_CAG-FLEX-QuasAr3 was a gift from Adam Cohen (Addgene plasmid # 107701 ; http://n2t.net/addgene:107701 ; RRID:Addgene_107701)
