>Addgene plasmid #107701 | YA1531: pAAV_CAG-FLEX-QuasAr3 | addgene partial sequence | sequence record 222463 | Addgene Partial NGS Result
GGAGTCGCTGCGCGCTGCCTTCGCCCCGTGCCCCGCTCCGCCGCCGCCTCGCGCCGCCCGCCCCGGCTCT
GACTGACCGCGTTACTCCCACAGGTGAGCGGGCGGGACGGCCCTTCTCCTCCGGGCTGTAATTAGCGCTT
GGTTTAATGACGGCTTGTTTCTTTTCTGTGGCTGCGTGAAAGCCTTGAGGGGCTCCGGGAGGGCCCTTTG
TGCGGGGGGAGCGGCTCGGGGCTGTCCGCGGGGGGACGGCTGCCTTCGGGGGGGACGGGGCAGGGCGGGG
TTCGGCTTCTGGCGTGTGACCGGCGGCTCTAGAGCCTCTGCTAACCATGTTCATGCCTTCTTCTTTTTCC
TACAGCTCCTGGGCAACGTGCTGGTTATTGTGCTGTCTCATCATTTTGGCAAAGAATTGGATCCCCATAA
CTTCGTATAAAGTATCCTATACGAAGTTATATCAAAATAGGAAGACCAATGCTTCACCATCGACCCGAAT
TGCCAAGCATCACCATCGACCCATAACTTCGTATAATGTATGCTATACGAAGTTATACTAGGGATCCCCC
CTCGAGTTTTACTTGTACATTACACTTCATTCTCATAACAAAAGCCCCCCACATTGATGTCAATCTGATC
GAGGGGTATATACTCGCCCTCAGAAGTGATTCGACTTTTTCCCCCCACGTTTATATCGATTTGATCCAGA
GGGATGTACTCGCCCTCAGAGGTTATGCGGGATTTTCCACCGACGTTAATGTCGATCTGATCCAGAGGGA
TATACTCGCCCTCAGAGGTGATCCTTGATTTGTACAGCTCGTCCATGCCGAGAGTGATCCCGGCGGCGGT
CACGAACTCCAGCAGGACCATGTGATCGCGCTTCTCGTTGGGGTCTTTGCTCAGGGCGGACTGGTAGCTC
AGGTAGTGGTTGTCGGGCAGCAGCACGGGGCCGTCGCCGATGGGGGTGTTCTGCTGGTAGTGGTCGGCGA
GCTGCACGCTGCCGTCCTCGATGTTGTGGCGGATCTTGAAGTTCACCTTGATGCCGTTCTTCTGCTTGTC
GGCCATGATATAGACGTTGTGGCTGTTGTAGTTGTACTCCAGCTTGTGCCCCAGGATGTTGCCGTCCTCC
TTGAAGTCGATGCCCTTCAGCTCGATGCGGTTCACCAGGGTGTCGCCCTCGAACTTCACCTCGGCGCGGG
TCTTGTAGTTGCCGTCGTCCTTGAAGAAGATGGTGCGCTCCTGGACGTAGCCTTCGGGCATGGCGGACTT
GAAGAAGTCGTGCTGCTTCATGTGGTCGGGGTAGCGGGCGAAGCACATCAGGCCGTAGCCGAAGGTGGTC
ACGAGGGTGGGCCAGGGCACGGGCAGCTTGCCGGTGGTGCAGATGAACTTCAGGGTCAGCTTGCCGTAGG
TGGCATCGCCCTCGCCCTCGCCGGACACGCTGAACTTGTGGCCGTTTACGTCGCCGTCCAGCTCGACCAG
GATGGGCACCACCCCGGTGAACAGCTCCTCGCCCTTGCTCACTACATTTATGTCTATTTGATCCAGGGGG
ATGTACTCGCCTTCGCTTGTGATTCTACTCTTCATCAACGTATCGGCACCGGCACTGGGTTCTGGTGCCT
CGGTGTCGCCCAGAATAGCCCGGGATCTCAACAGGATAAAGCCAAAGCCGACCTTGGCAGTCACGTCCAA
CACCATAAACAGCAGAGTTTCGATGCCCAGGCCCACCACGCCAGCGCCCTCAGTGCCTATGATCCACAGG
ATAGGGTAAGCGGTCCACAGCACCAAGACCAGAGCTGTCAGGGTGTTAAAGGTAGATGCCACCTCGGGGC
CCCGCTCCCTTGCAGCAGATCGCAGGGATGTAGCCAGAACATAGAGCACCACTATCATGCAAATTGTAGA
GAACAACCACCAACTGTATCTGGCTATGGCCGTGTGGCTCAAGGCTCCGATGAGGCCAGTGACGATCATC
AGGGCGTCCACACCCACCAGGGTGCCGATGGTCACCCGATCCACCTTAGCGAGAAGGGCCAGGTGCAGCA
GCAGAAGTGGGGTGGTAAACAGCCACTGGGCGTACCTGGCATAATAGATATCCAACATTTCGCCCCCGAC
GGACACCTCAGTAAGCCCGATACCAAAGAACATAGACAGATATGCGGCGGATGCGATTCCGGACACCAGG
ATAGTCACAGCGTAATATTCCCGGGCATCCTTATCGGTGACTCCCCATCCGCGGACCAGAAAGTAGAAGG
TTCCAATCAGCATCAGCAGAGTGCCGATGCCCAGCCACAGGGTTTCAGGTCTGCCGTCACCCAGTAGGTC
GTAACCAGCCTGCAGAGCGATACTTACCATGGTGGCGGTACCGAATTCTAGTATAACTTCGTATAGGATA
CTTTATACGAAGTTATCATTGGGATTCTTCCTATTTTGATCCAAGCATCACCATCGACCCTCTAGTCCAG
ATCTCACCATCGACCCATAACTTCGTATAGCATACATTATACGAAGTTATGTCCCTCGAAGAGGTTCGAA
TTCGATATCAAGCTTATCGATAATCAACCTCTGGATTACAAAATTTGTGAAAGATTGACTGGTATTCTTA
ACTATGTTGCTCCTTTTACGCTATGTGGATACGCTGCTTTAATGCCTTTGTATCATGCTATTGCTTCCCG
TATGGCTTTCATTTTCTCCTCCTTGTATAAATCCTGGTTGCTGTCTCTTTATGAGGAGTTGTGGCCCGTT
GTCAGGCAACGTGGCGTGGTGTGCACTGTGTTTGCTGACGCAACCCCCACTGGTTGGGGCATTGCCACCA
CCTGTCAGCTCCTTTCCGGGACTTTCGCTTTCCCCCTCCCTATTGCCACGGCGGAACTCATCGCCGCCTG
CCTTGCCCGCTGCTGGACAGGGGCTCGGCTGTTGGGCACTGACAATTCCGTGGTGTTGTCGGGGAAATCA
TCGTCCTTTCCTTGGCTGCTCGCCTGTGTTGCCACCTGGATTCTGCGCGGGACGTCCTTCTGCTACGTCC
CTTCGGCCCTCAATCCAGCGGACCTTCCTTCCCGCGGCCTGCTGCCGGCTCTGCGGCCTCTTCCGCGTCT
TCGCCTTCGCCCTCAGACGAGTCGGATCTCCCTTTGGGCCGCCTCCCCGCATCGATACCGTCGACCCGGG
CGGCCGCTTCGAGCAGACATGATAAGATACATTGATGAGTTTGGACAAACCACAACTAGAATGCAGTGAA
AAAAATGCTTTATTTGTGAAATTTGTGATGCTATTGCTTTATTTGTAACCATTATAAGCTGCAATAAACA
AGTTAACAACAACAATTGCATTCATTTTATGTTTCAGGTTCAGGGGGAGATGTGGGAGGTTTTTTAAAGC
AAGTAAAACCTCTACAAATGTGGTAAAATCGATAAGGATCTTCCTAGAGCATGGCTACGTAGATAAGTAG
CATGGCGGGTTAATCATTAACTACAAGGAACCCCTAGTGATGGAGTTGGCCACTCCCTCTCTGCGCGCTC
GCTCGCTCACTGAGGCCGGGCGACCAAAGGTCGCCCGACGCCCGGGCTTTGCCCGGGCGGCCTCAGTGAG
CGAGCGAGCGCGCAGCTGCATTAATGAATCGGCCAACGCGCGGGGAGAGGCGGTTTGCGTATTGGGCGCT
CTTCCGCTTCCTCGCTCACTGACTCGCTGCGCTCGGTCGTTCGGCTGCGGCGAGCGGTATCAGCTCACTC
AAAGGCGGTAATACGGTTATCCACAGAATCAGGGGATAACGCAGGAAAGAACATGTGAGCAAAAGGCCAG
CAAAAGGCCAGGAACCGTAAAAAGGCCGCGTTGCTGGCGTTTTTCCATAGGCTCCGCCCCCCTGACGAGC
ATCACAAAAATCGACGCTCAAGTCAGAGGTGGCGAAACCCGACAGGACTATAAAGATACCAGGCGTTTCC
CCCTGGAAGCTCCCTCGTGCGCTCTCCTGTTCCGACCCTGCCGCTTACCGGATACCTGTCCGCCTTTCTC
CCTTCGGGAAGCGTGGCGCTTTCTCATAGCTCACGCTGTAGGTATCTCAGTTCGGTGTAGGTCGTTCGCT
CCAAGCTGGGCTGTGTGCACGAACCCCCCGTTCAGCCCGACCGCTGCGCCTTATCCGGTAACTATCGTCT
TGAGTCCAACCCGGTAAGACACGACTTATCGCCACTGGCAGCAGCCACTGGTAACAGGATTAGCAGAGCG
AGGTATGTAGGCGGTGCTACAGAGTTCTTGAAGTGGTGGCCTAACTACGGCTACACTAGAAGAACAGTAT
TTGGTATCTGCGCTCTGCTGAAGCCAGTTACCTTCGGAAAAAGAGTTGGTAGCTCTTGATCCGGCAAACA
AACCACCGCTGGTAGCGGTGGTTTTTTTGTTTGCAAGCAGCAGATTACGCGCAGAAAAAAAGGATCTCAA
GAAGATCCTTTGATCTTTTCTACGGGGTCTGACGCTCAGTGGAACGAAAACTCACGTTAAGGGATTTTGG
TCATGAGATTATCAAAAAGGATCTTCACCTAGATCCTTTTAAATTAAAAATGAAGTTTTAAATCAATCTA
AAGTATATATGAGTAAACTTGGTCTGACAGTTACCAATGCTTAATCAGTGAGGCACCTATCTCAGCGATC
TGTCTATTTCGTTCATCCATAGTTGCCTGACTCCCCGTCGTGTAGATAACTACGATACGGGAGGGCTTAC
CATCTGGCCCCAGTGCTGCAATGATACCGCGAGACCCACGCTCACCGGCTCCAGATTTATCAGCAATAAA
CCAGCCAGCCGGAAGGGCCGAGCGCAGAAGTGGTCCTGCAACTTTATCCGCCTCCATCCAGTCTATTAAT
TGTTGCCGGGAAGCTAGAGTAAGTAGTTCGCCAGTTAATAGTTTGCGCAACGTTGTTGCCATTGCTACAG
GCATCGTGGTGTCACGCTCGTCGTTTGGTATGGCTTCATTCAGCTCCGGTTCCCAACGATCAAGGCGAGT
TACATGATCCCCCATGTTGTGCAAAAAAGCGGTTAGCTCCTTCGGTCCTCCGATCGTTGTCAGAAGTAAG
TTGGCCGCAGTGTTATCACTCATGGTTATGGCAGCACTGCATAATTCTCTTACTGTCATGCCATCCGTAA
GATGCTTTTCTGTGACTGGTGAGTACTCAACCAAGTCATTCTGAGAATAGTGTATGCGGCGACCGAGTTG
CTCTTGCCCGGCGTCAATACGGGATAATACCGCGCCACATAGCAGAACTTTAAAAGTGCTCATCATTGGA
AAACGTTCTTCGGGGCGAAAACTCTCAAGGATCTTACCGCTGTTGAGATCCAGTTCGATGTAACCCACTC
GTGCACCCAACTGATCTTCAGCATCTTTTACTTTCACCAGCGTTTCTGGGTGAGCAAAAACAGGAAGGCA
AAATGCCGCAAAAAAGGGAATAAGGGCGACACGGAAATGTTGAATACTCATACTCTTCCTTTTTCAATAT
TATTGAAGCATTTATCAGGGTTATTGTCTCATGAGCGGATACATATTTGAATGTATTTAGAAAAATAAAC
AAATAGGGGTTCCGCGCACATTTCCCCGAAAAGTGCCACCTAAATTGTAAGCGTTAATATTTTGTTAAAA
TTCGCGTTAAATTTTTGTTAAATCAGCTCATTTTTTAACCAATAGGCCGAAATCGGCAAAATCCCTTATA
AATCAAAAGAATAGACCGAGATAGGGT
[37 nt withheld, positions 5698-5734]
AAAGAACGTGGACTCCAACGTCAAAGG
[49 nt withheld, positions 5762-5810]
T
[91 nt withheld, positions 5812-5902]
G
[124 nt withheld, positions 5904-6027]
CCCATTCGCCATTCAGGCTGCGCAACTGTTGGGAAGGGCGATCGGTGCGGGCCTCTTCGCTATTACGCCA
GCTGCGCGCTCGCTCGCTCACTGAGGCCGCCCGGGCAAAGCCCGGGCGTCGGGCGACCTTTGGTCGCCCG
GCCTCAGTGAGCGAGCGAGCGCGCAGAGAGGGAGTGGCCAACTCCATCACTAGGGGTTCCTTGTAGTTAA
TGATTAACCCGCCATGCTACTTATCTACGTAGCCATGCTCTAGGAAGAGTACCATTGACGTCAATAATGA
CGTATGTTCCCATAGTAACGCCAATAGGGACTTTCCATTGACGTCAATGGGTGGAGTATTTACGGTAAAC
TGCCCACTTGGCAGTACATCAAGTGTATCATATGCCAAGTACGCCCCCTATTGACGTCAATGACGGTAAA
TGGCCCGCCTGGCATTATGCCCAGTACATGACCTTATGGGACTTTCCTACTTGGCAGTACATCTACGTAT
TAGTCATCGCTATTACCATGG
